>Addgene plasmid #14157 | pAG303GAL-ccdB-ECFP | depositor full sequence | sequence record 7820 | Author sequence
TCGCGCGTTTCGGTGATGACGGTGAAAACCTCTGACACATGCAGCTCCCGGAGACGGTCACAGCTTGTCT
GTAAGCGGATGCCGGGAGCAGACAAGCCCGTCAGGGCGCGTCAGCGGGTGTTGGCGGGTGTCGGGGCTGG
CTTAACTATGCGGCATCAGAGCAGATTGTACTGAGAGTGCACCATAATTCCGTTTTAAGAGCTTGGTGAG
CGCTAGGAGTCACTGCCAGGTATCGTTTGAACACGGCATTAGTCAGGGAAGTCATAACACAGTCCTTTCC
CGCAATTTTCTTTTTCTATTACTCTTGGCCTCCTCTAGTACACTCTATATTTTTTTATGCCTCGGTAATG
ATTTTCATTTTTTTTTTTCCACCTAGCGGATGACTCTTTTTTTTTCTTAGCGATTGGCATTATCACATAA
TGAATTATACATTATATAAAGTAATGTGATTTCTTCGAAGAATATACTAAAAAATGAGCAGGCAAGATAA
ACGAAGGCAAAGATGACAGAGCAGAAAGCCCTAGTAAAGCGTATTACAAATGAAACCAAGATTCAGATTG
CGATCTCTTTAAAGGGTGGTCCCCTAGCGATAGAGCACTCGATCTTCCCAGAAAAAGAGGCAGAAGCAGT
AGCAGAACAGGCCACACAATCGCAAGTGATTAACGTCCACACAGGTATAGGGTTTCTGGACCATATGATA
CATGCTCTGGCCAAGCATTCCGGCTGGTCGCTAATCGTTGAGTGCATTGGTGACTTACACATAGACGACC
ATCACACCACTGAAGACTGCGGGATTGCTCTCGGTCAAGCTTTTAAAGAGGCCCTACTGGCGCGTGGAGT
AAAAAGGTTTGGATCAGGATTTGCGCCTTTGGATGAGGCACTTTCCAGAGCGGTGGTAGATCTTTCGAAC
AGGCCGTACGCAGTTGTCGAACTTGGTTTGCAAAGGGAGAAAGTAGGAGATCTCTCTTGCGAGATGATCC
CGCATTTTCTTGAAAGCTTTGCAGAGGCTAGCAGAATTACCCTCCACGTTGATTGTCTGCGAGGCAAGAA
TGATCATCACCGTAGTGAGAGTGCGTTCAAGGCTCTTGCGGTTGCCATAAGAGAAGCCACCTCGCCCAAT
GGTACCAACGATGTTCCCTCCACCAAAGGTGTTCTTATGTAGTGACACCGATTATTTAAAGCTGCAGCAT
ACGATATATATACATGTGTATATATGTATACCTATGAATGTCAGTAAGTATGTATACGAACAGTATGATA
CTGAAGATGACAAGGTAATGCATCATTCTATACGTGTCATTCTGAACGAGGCGCGCTTTCCTTTTTTCTT
TTTGCTTTTTCTTTTTTTTTCTCTTGAACTCGACGGATCATATGCGGTGTGAAATACCGCACAGATGCGT
AAGGAGAAAATACCGCATCAGGAAATTGTAAACGTTAATATTTTGTTAAAATTCGCGTTAAATTTTTGTT
AAATCAGCTCATTTTTTAACCAATAGGCCGAAATCGGCAAAATCCCTTATAAATCAAAAGAATAGACCGA
GATAGGGT
[37 nt withheld, positions 1549-1585]
AAAGAACGTGGACTCCAACGTCAAAGG
[49 nt withheld, positions 1613-1661]
T
[91 nt withheld, positions 1663-1753]
G
[124 nt withheld, positions 1755-1878]
CGCGCCATTCGCCATTCAGGCTGCGCAACTGTTGGGAAGGGCGATCGGTGCGGGCCTCTTCGCTATTACG
CCAGCTGGCGAAGGGGGGATGTGCTGCAAGGCGATTAAGTTGGGTAACGCCAGGGTTTTCCCAGTCACGA
CGTTGTAAAACGACGGCCAGTGAATTGTAATACGACTCACTATAGGGCGAATTGGAGCTCTAGTACGGAT
TAGAAGCCGCCGAGCGGGCGACAGCCCTCCGACGGAAGACTCTCCTCCGTGCGTCCTCGTCTTCACCGGT
CGCGTTCCTGAAACGCAGATGTGCCTCGCGCCGCACTGCTCCGAACAATAAAGATTCTACAATACTAGCT
TTTATGGTTATGAAGAGGAAAAATTGGCAGTAACCTGGCCCCACAAACCTTCAAATTAACGAATCAAATT
AACAACCATAGGATGATAATGCGATTAGTTTTTTAGCCTTATTTCTGGGGTAATTAATCAGCGAAGCGAT
GATTTTTGATCTATTAACAGATATATAAATGGAAAAGCTGCATAACCACTTTAACTAATACTTTCAACAT
TTTCAGTTTGTATTACTTCTTATTCAAATGTCATAAAAGTATCAACAAAAAATTGTTAATATACCTCTAT
ACTTTAACGTCAAGGAGAAAAAACCCCGGATTCTAGAACTAGTGGATCCCCCATCACAAGTTTGTACAAA
AAAGCTGAACGAGAAACGTAAAATGATATAAATATCAATATATTAAATTAGATTTTGCATAAAAAACAGA
CTACATAATACTGTAAAACACAACATATCCAGTCACTATGGCGGCCGCATTAGGCACCCCAGGCTTTACA
CTTTATGCTTCCGGCTCGTATAATGTGTGGATTTTGAGTTAGGATCCGTCGAGATTTTCAGGAGCTAAGG
AAGCTAAAATGGAGAAAAAAATCACTGGATATACCACCGTTGATATATCCCAATGGCATCGTAAAGAACA
TTTTGAGGCATTTCAGTCAGTTGCTCAATGTACCTATAACCAGACCGTTCAGCTGGATATTACGGCCTTT
TTAAAGACCGTAAAGAAAAATAAGCACAAGTTTTATCCGGCCTTTATTCACATTCTTGCCCGCCTGATGA
ATGCTCATCCGGAATTCCGTATGGCAATGAAAGACGGTGAGCTGGTGATATGGGATAGTGTTCACCCTTG
TTACACCGTTTTCCATGAGCAAACTGAAACGTTTTCATCGCTCTGGAGTGAATACCACGACGATTTCCGG
CAGTTTCTACACATATATTCGCAAGATGTGGCGTGTTACGGTGAAAACCTGGCCTATTTCCCTAAAGGGT
TTATTGAGAATATGTTTTTCGTCTCAGCCAATCCCTGGGTGAGTTTCACCAGTTTTGATTTAAACGTGGC
CAATATGGACAACTTCTTCGCCCCCGTTTTCACCATGGGCAAATATTATACGCAAGGCGACAAGGTGCTG
ATGCCGCTGGCGATTCAGGTTCATCATGCCGTCTGTGATGGCTTCCATGTCGGCAGAATGCTTAATGAAT
TACAACAGTACTGCGATGAGTGGCAGGGCGGGGCGTAAACGCCGCGTGGATCCGGCTTACTAAAAGCCAG
ATAACAGTATGCGTATTTGCGCGCTGATTTTTGCGGTATAAGAATATATACTGATATGTATACCCGAAGT
ATGTCAAAAAGAGGTATGCTATGAAGCAGCGTATTACAGTGACAGTTGACAGCGACAGCTATCAGTTGCT
CAAGGCATATATGATGTCAATATCTCCGGTCTGGTAAGCACAACCATGCAGAATGAAGCCCGTCGTCTGC
GTGCCGAACGCTGGAAAGCGGAAAATCAGGAAGGGATGGCTGAGGTCGCCCGGTTTATTGAAATGAACGG
CTCTTTTGCTGACGAGAACAGGGGCTGGTGAAATGCAGTTTAAGGTTTACACCTATAAAAGAGAGAGCCG
TTATCGTCTGTTTGTGGATGTACAGAGTGATATTATTGACACGCCCGGGCGACGGATGGTGATCCCCCTG
GCCAGTGCACGTCTGCTGTCAGATAAAGTCTCCCGTGAACTTTACCCGGTGGTGCATATCGGGGATGAAA
GCTGGCGCATGATGACCACCGATATGGCCAGTGTGCCGGTCTCCGTTATCGGGGAAGAAGTGGCTGATCT
CAGCCACCGCGAAAATGACATCAAAAACGCCATTAACCTGATGTTCTGGGGAATATAAATGTCAGGCTCC
CTTATACACAGCCAGTCTGCAGGTCGACCATAGTGACTGGATATGTTGTGTTTTACAGTATTATGTAGTC
TGTTTTTTATGCAAAATCTAATTTAATATATTGATATTTATATCATTTTACGTTTCTCGTTCAGCTTTCT
TGTACAAAGTGGTGATGGGCTGCAGGAATTCGATATCAAGCTTAATGGTGAGCAAGGGCGAGGAGCTGTT
CACCGGGGTGGTGCCCATCCTGGTCGAGCTGGACGGCGACGTAAACGGCCACAAGTTCAGCGTGTCCGGC
GAGGGCGAGGGCGATGCCACCTACGGCAAGCTGACCCTGAAGTTCATCTGCACCACCGGCAAGCTGCCCG
TGCCCTGGCCCACCCTCGTGACCACCCTGACCTGGGGCGTGCAGTGCTTCAGCCGCTACCCCGACCACAT
GAAGCAGCACGACTTCTTCAAGTCCGCCATGCCCGAAGGCTACGTCCAGGAGCGCACCATCTTCTTCAAG
GACGACGGCAACTACAAGACCCGCGCCGAGGTGAAGTTCGAGGGCGACACCCTGGTGAACCGCATCGAGC
TGAAGGGCATCGACTTCAAGGAGGACGGCAACATCCTGGGGCACAAGCTGGAGTACAACTACATCAGCCA
CAACGTCTATATCACCGCCGACAAGCAGAAGAACGGCATCAAGGCCAACTTCAAGATCCGCCACAACATC
GAGGACGGCAGCGTGCAGCTCGCCGACCACTACCAGCAGAACACCCCCATCGGCGACGGCCCCGTGCTGC
TGCCCGACAACCACTACCTGAGCACCCAGTCCGCCCTGAGCAAAGACCCCAACGAGAAGCGCGATCACAT
GGTCCTGCTGGAGTTCGTGACCGCCGCCGGGATCACTCTCGGCATGGACGAGCTGTACAAGCTGTACAAG
TAACTCGAGTCATGTAATTAGTTATGTCACGCTTACATTCACGCCCTCCCCCCACATCCGCTCTAACCGA
AAAGGAAGGAGTTAGACAACCTGAAGTCTAGGTCCCTATTTATTTTTTTATAGTTATGTTAGTATTAAGA
ACGTTATTTATATTTCAAATTTTTCTTTTTTTTCTGTACAGACGCGTGTACGCATGTAACATTATACTGA
AAACCTTGCTTGAGAAGGTTTTGGGACGCTCGAAGGCTTTAATTTGCGGCCGGTACCCAGCTTTTGTTCC
CTTTAGTGAGGGTTAATTCCGAGCTTGGCGTAATCATGGTCATAGCTGTTTCCTGTGTGAAATTGTTATC
CGCTCACAATTCCACACAACATAGGAGCCGGAAGCATAAAGTGTAAAGCCTGGGGTGCCTAATGAGTGAG
GTAACTCACATTAATTGCGTTGCGCTCACTGCCCGCTTTCCAGTCGGGAAACCTGTCGTGCCAGCTGCAT
TAATGAATCGGCCAACGCGCGGGGAGAGGCGGTTTGCGTATTGGGCGCTCTTCCGCTTCCTCGCTCACTG
ACTCGCTGCGCTCGGTCGTTCGGCTGCGGCGAGCGGTATCAGCTCACTCAAAGGCGGTAATACGGTTATC
CACAGAATCAGGGGATAACGCAGGAAAGAACATGTGAGCAAAAGGCCAGCAAAAGGCCAGGAACCGTAAA
AAGGCCGCGTTGCTGGCGTTTTTCCATAGGCTCGGCCCCCCTGACGAGCATCACAAAAATCGACGCTCAA
GTCAGAGGTGGCGAAACCCGACAGGACTATAAAGATACCAGGCGTTCCCCCCTGGAAGCTCCCTCGTGCG
CTCTCCTGTTCCGACCCTGCCGCTTACCGGATACCTGTCCGCCTTTCTCCCTTCGGGAAGCGTGGCGCTT
TCTCAATGCTCACGCTGTAGGTATCTCAGTTCGGTGTAGGTCGTTCGCTCCAAGCTGGGCTGTGTGCACG
AACCCCCCGTTCAGCCCGACCGCTGCGCCTTATCCGGTAACTATCGTCTTGAGTCCAACCCGGTAAGACA
CGACTTATCGCCACTGGCAGCAGCCACTGGTAACAGGATTAGCAGAGCGAGGTATGTAGGCGGTGCTACA
GAGTTCTTGAAGTGGTGGCCTAACTACGGCTACACTAGAAGGACAGTATTTGGTATCTGCGCTCTGCTGA
AGCCAGTTACCTTCGGAAAAAGAGTTGGTAGCTCTTGATCCGGCAAACAAACCACCGCTGGTAGCGGTGG
TTTTTTTGTTTGCAAGCAGCAGATTACGCGCAGAAAAAAAGGATCTCAAGAAGATCCTTTGATCTTTTCT
ACGGGGTCTGACGCTCAGTGGAACGAAAACTCACGTTAAGGGATTTTGGTCATGAGATTATCAAAAAGGA
TCTTCACCTAGATCCTTTTAAATTAAAAATGAAGTTTTAAATCAATCTAAAGTATATATGAGTAAACTTG
GTCTGACAGTTACCAATGCTTAATCAGTGAGGCACCTATCTCAGCGATCTGTCTATTTCGTTCATCCATA
GTTGCCTGACTGCCCGTCGTGTAGATAACTACGATACGGGAGGGCTTACCATCTGGCCCCAGTGCTGCAA
TGATACCGCGAGACCCACGCTCACCGGCTCCAGATTTATCAGCAATAAACCAGCCAGCCGGAAGGGCCGA
GCGCAGAAGTGGTCCTGCAACTTTATCCGCCTCCATCCAGTCTATTAATTGTTGCCGGGAAGCTAGAGTA
AGTAGTTCGCCAGTTAATAGTTTGCGCAACGTTGTTGCCATTGCTACAGGCATCGTGGTGTCACGCTCGT
CGTTTGGTATGGCTTCATTCAGCTCCGGTTCCCAACGATCAAGGCGAGTTACATGATCCCCCATGTTGTG
AAAAAAAGCGGTTAGCTCCTTCGGTCCTCCGATCGTTGTCAGAAGTAAGTTGGCCGCAGTGTTATCACTC
ATGGTTATGGCAGCACTGCATAATTCTCTTACTGTCATGCCATCCGTAAGATGCTTTTCTGTGACTGGTG
AGTACTCAACCAAGTCATTCTGAGAATAGTGTATGCGGCGACCGAGTTGCTCTTGCCCGGCGTCAATACG
GGATAATACCGCGCCACATAGCAGAACTTTAAAAGTGCTCATCATTGGAAAACGTTCTTCGGGGCGAAAA
CTCTCAAGGATCTTACCGCTGTTGAGATCCAGTTCGATGTAACCCACTCGTGCACCCAACTGATCTTCAG
CATCTTTTACTTTCACCAGCGTTTCTGGGTGAGCAAAAACAGGAAGGCAAAATGCCGCAAAAAAGGGAAT
AAGGGCGACACGGAAATGTTGAATACTCATACTCTTCCTTTTTCAATATTATTGAAGCATTTATCAGGGT
TATTGTCTCATGAGCGGATACATATTTGAATGTATTTAGAAAAATAAACAAATAGGGGTTCCGCGCACAT
TTCCCCGAAAAGTGCCACCTGACGTCTTATTATCATGACATTAACCTATAAAAATAGGCGTATCACGAGG
CCCTTTCGTC
Features (pLannotate 1.2.2; 30 found; start..end, strand, type, name):
    137..186     +  misc_feature   bom (fragment): basis of mobility region from pBR322
    191..265     -  CDS            MRM1 (fragment): MRM1_YEAST - Also known as PET56 From Saccharomyces cerevisiae (strain ATCC 204508 / S288c) (Baker's yeast).
    315..502     +  promoter       HIS3 promoter: S. cerevisiae HIS3
    503..1162    +  CDS            HIS3: imidazoleglycerol-phosphate dehydratase, required for histidine biosynthesis; S. cerevisiae HIS3; yeast auxotrophic marker
   1119..1412    +  CDS            YO201_YEAST (fragment): Protein uncertain: Swiss-Prot protein existence level 5. From Saccharomyces cerevisiae (strain ATCC 204508 / S288c) (Baker's yeast).
   1369..1422    +  misc_feature   bom (fragment): basis of mobility region from pBR322
   1423..1878    -  rep_origin     f1 ori (sequence partly withheld): f1 bacteriophage origin of replication; arrow indicates direction of (+) strand synthesis
   1886..2043    -  CDS            lacZα (fragment): LacZα fragment of β-galactosidase; lacZ fragment
   2046..2064    +  promoter       T7 promoter: promoter for bacteriophage T7 RNA polymerase
   2084..2525    +  promoter       GAL1 promoter: S. cerevisiae GAL1; inducible promoter, regulated by Gal4
   2540..2560    +  misc_feature   MCS (fragment): pBluescript multiple cloning site
   2564..2688    +  protein_bind   attR1: mutant version of attR; recombination site for the Gateway® LR reaction LR Clonase™
   2713..2743    +  promoter       lac UV5 promoter: E. coli lac promoter with an "up" mutation
   2767..2796    +  promoter       cat promoter (fragment): promoter of the E. coli cat gene encoding chloramphenicol acetyltransferase
   2797..3456    +  CDS            CmR: chloramphenicol acetyltransferase; cat; confers resistance to chloramphenicol
   3638..3796    +  CDS            ccdA (fragment): CCDA_ECO57 - Also known as H, letA. Experimental evidence at protein level: Swiss-Prot protein existence level 1. Antitoxin component of a type II toxin-antitoxin (TA) system which inhibits the post-segregational killing (PSK) of plasmid-free cells, also referred to as a plasmid addiction system. Binds to and blocks the activity of CcdB; will also remove bound CcdB protein from the CcdB-GyrA complex by forming a CcdA-CcdB complex, a process termed rejuvenation. Functions as a transcriptional corepressor for the ccdAB operon, repression also requires CcdB (By similarity). From Escherichia coli
   3801..4103    +  CDS            ccdB: CCDB_ECOLI - Also known as G, letB, letD. Experimental evidence at protein level: Swiss-Prot protein existence level 1. Toxic component of a type II toxin-antitoxin (TA) system, functioning in plasmid maintainence. Responsible for the post- segregational killing (PSK) of plasmid-free cells, also referred to as a plasmid addiction system. Half-life of over 2 hours. Cell killing by CcdB is accompanied by filamentation, defects in chromosome and plasmid segregation, defects in cell division, formation of anucleate cells, decreased DNA synthesis and plasmid loss. Interferes with the activity of DN
   4147..4271    -  protein_bind   attR2: mutant version of attR; recombination site for the Gateway® LR reaction LR Clonase™
   4275..4302    +  misc_feature   MCS (fragment): pBluescript multiple cloning site
   4303..5019    +  CDS            ECFP: ECFP is a basic (constitutively fluorescent) cyan fluorescent protein published in 1996, derived from Aequorea victoria. It has low acid sensitivity.
   5038..5285    +  terminator     CYC1 terminator: S. cerevisiae CYC1; transcription terminator for CYC1
   5308..5326    -  promoter       T3 promoter: promoter for bacteriophage T3 RNA polymerase
   5371..5387    -  protein_bind   lac operator: The lac repressor binds to the lac operator to inhibit transcription in E. coli. This inhibition can be relieved by adding lactose or isopropyl-β-D-thiogalactopyranoside (IPTG). lac repressor encoded by lacI
   5395..5425    -  promoter       lac promoter: promoter for the E. coli lac operon
   5440..5461    -  protein_bind   CAP binding site: CAP binding activates transcription in the presence of cAMP. E. coli catabolite activator protein
   5474..5566    -  CDS            lacI (fragment): lac repressor; lacI; The lac repressor binds to the lac operator to inhibit transcription in E. coli. This inhibition can be relieved by adding lactose or isopropyl-β-D-thiogalactopyranoside (IPTG).
   5749..6337    -  rep_origin     ori: high-copy-number ColE1/pMB1/pBR322/pUC origin of replication
   6508..7368    -  CDS            AmpR: β-lactamase; bla; confers resistance to ampicillin, carbenicillin, and related antibiotics
   7369..7473    -  promoter       AmpR promoter: bla
   7558..35      +  CDS            rop (fragment) (across the origin): Rop protein, which maintains plasmids at low copy number; rop
