[The description below was written by a language model from this plasmid's Addgene catalogue record and pLannotate feature annotations shown in this document.]
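Description:
pAG303GAL-ccdB-ECFP is an empty Gateway destination vector for galactose-inducible expression of C-terminally ECFP-tagged proteins in Saccharomyces cerevisiae. It is built on the pRS303 backbone and is described by the depositor as an integrating plasmid. Consistent with this, the feature table shows no yeast replication origin or centromere, so stable maintenance in yeast depends on chromosomal integration, with selection through the HIS3 auxotrophic marker under its own promoter. In E. coli it replicates from a high-copy ColE1/pUC-type origin and carries an ampicillin resistance gene. An f1 origin and flanking T7 and T3 promoters are remnants of the pBluescript-derived backbone.

The expression unit consists of the Gal4-regulated GAL1 promoter, a Gateway cassette bounded by attR1 and attR2, an ECFP coding sequence and the CYC1 transcription terminator. The cassette contains a chloramphenicol resistance gene and the ccdB toxin gene, which targets DNA gyrase. The unrecombined vector must therefore be propagated in ccdB-tolerant strains, under combined chloramphenicol and ampicillin selection. In an LR Clonase reaction with an attL-flanked entry clone, the cassette is replaced by the gene of interest, and ccdB then counterselects against non-recombined plasmid in standard E. coli hosts. An open reading frame lacking a stop codon and in the correct frame is read through the attR2-derived site into ECFP, giving a cyan fluorescent fusion protein.

The plasmid belongs to a suite of yeast Gateway vectors designed for high-throughput genetic analysis. It suits inducible expression and localisation studies of tagged proteins from an integrated copy. The depositor notes that the full sequence is provided for reference only and may not match the plasmid exactly.
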