Addgene plasmid #14157: pAG303GAL-ccdB-ECFP
Purpose: (Empty Backbone)
Depositing lab: Susan Lindquist. Depositing organization: Whitehead Institute for Biomedical Research. Publication: A suite of Gateway cloning vectors for high-throughput genetic analysis in Saccharomyces cerevisiae. Alberti S, Gitler AD, Lindquist S. Yeast. 2007 Oct . 24(10):913-9. 10.1002/yea.1502 PubMed 17583893.
Backbone
  Vector backbone: pRS303
  Vector type: Yeast Expression ; Gateway Destination
  Selectable markers: HIS3
Growth in bacteria
  Bacterial resistance: Chloramphenicol and Ampicillin, 25 & 100 μg/mL
  Growth temperature: 37°C
  Growth strain: ccdB Survival
  Growth instructions: DB3.1, ccdB Survival
  Copy number: Unknown
Gene/Insert
  Gene/Insert name: None
  Tag / fusion protein: ECFP (C terminal on backbone)
  Cloning method: Gateway Cloning
  Sequencing primers: 5′ GAL1
Terms and licenses: Academic/Nonprofit Terms; Industry Terms: Not Available to Industry
Depositor comments: Type of plasmid: integrating. This plasmid contains the Gateway technology from Invitrogen; Invitrogen requires purchasing of Gateway Clonase for carrying out the Gateway recombinational cloning reaction http://www.invitrogen.com Please note that the full plasmid sequence is provided as a reference only, and may not match the exact sequence of the plasmid.
How to cite: pAG303GAL-ccdB-ECFP was a gift from Susan Lindquist (Addgene plasmid # 14157 ; http://n2t.net/addgene:14157 ; RRID:Addgene_14157)
