>Addgene plasmid #14157 | pAG303GAL-ccdB-ECFP | addgene partial sequence | sequence record 20436 | 14157 with pRS_marker
TTTTAGAGCTTGGTGAGCGCTAGGAGTCACTGCCAGGTATCGTTTGAACACGGCATTAGTCAGGGAAGTC
ATAACACAGTCCTTTCCCGCAATTTTCTTTTTCTATTACTCTTGGCCTCCTCTAGTACACTCTATATTTT
TTTATGCCTCGGTAATGATTTTCATTTTTTTTTTTCCACCTAGCGGATGACTCTTTTTTTTTCTTAGCGA
TTGGCATTATCACATAATGAATTATACATTATATAAAGTAATGTGATTTCTTCGAAGAATATACTAAAAA
ATGAGCAGGCAAGATAAACGAAGGCAAAGATGACAGAGCAGAAAGCCCTAGTAAAGCGTATTACAAATGA
AACCAAGATTCAGATTGCGATCTCTTTAAAGGGTGGTCCCCTAGCGATAGAGCACTCGATCTTCCCAGAA
AAAGAGGCAGAAGCAGTAGCAGAACAGGCCACACAATCGCAAGTGATTAACGTCCACACAGGTATAGGGT
TTCTGGACCATATGATACATGCTCTGGCCAAGCATTCCGGCTGGTCGCTAATCGTTGAGTGCATTGGTGA
CTTACACATAGACGACCATCACACCACTGAAGACTGCGGGATTGCTCTCGGTCAAGCTTTTAAAGAGGCC
CTAGGGGCCGTGCGTGGAGTAAAAAGGTTTGGATCAGGATTTGCGCCTTTGGA
