>Addgene plasmid #14157 | pAG303GAL-ccdB-ECFP | addgene partial sequence | sequence record 20437 | 14157 with GW5
TAAAGTGTAAAGCCTGGGGGTGGCCTAATGCGGCCGCCATAGTGACTGGATATGTTGTGTTTTACAGTAT
TATGTAGTCTGTTTTTTATGCAAAATCTAATTTAATATATTGATATTTATATCATTTTACGTTTCTCGTT
CAGCTTTTTTGTACAAACTTGTGATGGGGGATCCACTAGTTCTAGAATCCGGGGTTTTTTCTCCTTGACG
TTAAAGTATAGAGGTATATTAACAATTTTTTGTTGATACTTTTATTACATTTGAATAAGAAGTAATACAA
ACCGAAAATGTTGAAAGTATTAGTTAAAGTGGTTATGCAGTTTTTGCATTTATATATCTGTTAATAGATC
AAAAATCATCGCTTCGCTGATTAATTACCCCAGAAATAAGGCTAAAAAACTAATCGCATTATCATCCTAT
GGTTGTTAATTTGATTCGTTCATTTGAAGGTTTGTGGGGCCAGGTTACTGCCAATTTTTCCTCTTCATAA
CCATAAAAGCTAGTATTGTAGAATCTTTATTGTTCGGAGCAGTGCGGCGCGAGGCACATCTGCGTTTCAG
GAACGCGACCGGTGAAGACGAGGACGCACGGAGGAGAGTCTTCCTTCGGAGGGCTGTCACCCGCTCGGCG
GCTTCTAATCCGTACTAGAGCTCCAATTCGCCCTATAGTGAGTCGTATTACAATTCACTGGCCGTCGTTT
TACA
