>Addgene plasmid #14157 | pAG303GAL-ccdB-ECFP | addgene partial sequence | sequence record 20438 | 14157 with GW3
GCTGATCTCAGCCACCGCGAAAATGACATCAAAAACGCCATTAACCTGATGTTCTGGGGAATATAAATGT
CAGGCTCCCTTATACACAGCCAGTCTGCAGGTCGACCATAGTGACTGGATATGTTGTGTTTTACAGTATT
ATGTAGTCTGTTTTTTATGCAAAATCTAATTTAATATATTGATATTTATATCATTTTACGTTTCTCGTTC
AGCTTTCTTGTACAAAGTGGTGATGGGCTGCAGGAATTCGATATCAAGCTTAATGGTGAGCAAGGGCGAG
GAGCTGTTCACCGGGGTGGTGCCCATCCTGGTCGAGCTGGACGGCGACGTAAACGGCCACAAGTTCAGCG
TGTCCGGCGAGGGCGAGGGCGATGCCACCTACGGCAAGCTGACCCTGAAGTTCATCTGCACCACCGGCAA
GCTGCCCGTGCCCTGGCCCACCCTCGTGACCACCCTGACCTGGGGCGTGCAGTGCTTCAGCCGCTACCCC
GACCACATGAAGCAGCACGACTTCTTCAAGTCCGCCATGCCCGAAGGCTACGTCCAGGAGCGCACCATCT
TCTTCAAGGACGACGGCAACTACAAGACCCGCGCCGAGGTGAAGTTCGAGGGCGACACCCTG
